Addgene plasmid #129293: pDONR223 ATG3 C264A
Purpose: Gateway entry clone encoding human ATG3 C264A (catalytic inactive)
Depositing lab: Robin Ketteler. Depositing organization: University College London. Publication: Human ATG4 autophagy proteases counteract attachment of ubiquitin-like LC3/GABARAP proteins to other cellular proteins. Agrotis A, von Chamier L, Oliver H, Kiso K, Singh T, Ketteler R. J Biol Chem. 2019 Jul 17. pii: AC119.009977. doi: 10.1074/jbc.AC119.009977. PubMed 31315929.
Backbone
  Vector backbone: pDONR223
  Backbone size w/o insert (bp): 2793
  Vector type: Gateway Entry Vector / Entry clone
Growth in bacteria
  Bacterial resistance: Spectinomycin, 50 μg/mL
  Growth temperature: 37°C
  Growth strain: DH5alpha
  Copy number: High Copy
Gene/Insert
  Gene/Insert name: Ubiquitin-like-conjugating enzyme ATG3
  Species: H. sapiens (human)
  Mutation: changed Cysteine 264 to Alanine
  Entrez Gene: ATG3 (a.k.a. APG3, APG3-LIKE, APG3L, PC3-96, hApg3)
  Cloning method: Gateway Cloning
  Sequencing primers: 5′ M13 F; 3′ M13 R
Terms and licenses: Academic/Nonprofit Terms; Industry Terms: Not Available to Industry
How to cite: pDONR223 ATG3 C264A was a gift from Robin Ketteler (Addgene plasmid # 129293 ; http://n2t.net/addgene:129293 ; RRID:Addgene_129293)
