[The description below was written by a language model from this plasmid's Addgene catalogue record and pLannotate feature annotations shown in this document.]
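Description:
pDONR223 ATG3 C264A is a Gateway entry clone built on the pDONR223 backbone, carrying the human ATG3 coding sequence with cysteine 264 changed to alanine. ATG3 is the E2-like conjugating enzyme of the autophagy pathway that transfers ATG8-family proteins (LC3/GABARAP) onto phosphatidylethanolamine, and the record describes the C264A substitution as rendering the enzyme catalytically inactive. The sequenced plasmid is about 3.7 kb and is maintained in E. coli at high copy through a ColE1/pUC-type origin, with selection by spectinomycin conferred by the aadA (SmR) aminoglycoside adenylyltransferase gene. Short fragments annotated as RSF ori, lacI, lacZα, a Pc integron promoter and a gentamicin resistance gene are most likely backbone remnants or partial homology matches rather than functional elements.

The ATG3 open reading frame sits between attL1 and attL2 sites, which are the substrates for the LR Clonase reaction; this allows the insert to be moved directionally and in frame into any attR-containing destination vector for expression in the host of choice. As is typical for an entry clone, there is no promoter positioned to express the insert in mammalian cells: the only annotated promoter near the cassette is a T7 promoter lying outside attL2 on the opposite strand, and rrnB T1 and T2 terminators upstream of attL1 insulate the insert from read-through transcription. No epitope tags or reporters are annotated, so any fusion would come from the destination vector. The construct serves as a source of enzymatically dead ATG3, useful as a negative control or for probing the requirement for ATG3 conjugating activity in studies of LC3/GABARAP attachment to lipids or cellular proteins.
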