Features (pLannotate 1.2.2; 13 found; start..end, strand, type, name):
      1..67      +  rep_origin     RSF ori (fragment): Plasmids containing the RSF 1030 origin of replication can be propagated in E. coli cells that contain additional plasmids with compatible origins.
     69..161     +  CDS            lacI (fragment): lac repressor; lacI; The lac repressor binds to the lac operator to inhibit transcription in E. coli. This inhibition can be relieved by adding lactose or isopropyl-β-D-thiogalactopyranoside (IPTG).
    216..243     -  terminator     rrnB T2 terminator: transcription terminator T2 from the E. coli rrnB gene
    375..418     +  terminator     rrnB T1 terminator: Escherichia coli rrnB; transcription terminator T1 from the E. coli rrnB gene
    465..501     -  CDS            lacZα (fragment): LacZα fragment of β-galactosidase; lacZ fragment
    517..616     +  protein_bind   attL1: mutant version of attL; recombination site for the Gateway® LR reaction LR Clonase™
    619..1560    +  CDS            ATG3: ATG3_HUMAN - Also known as APG3, APG3L. Experimental evidence at protein level: Swiss-Prot protein existence level 1. E2 conjugating enzyme required for the cytoplasm to vacuole transport (Cvt), autophagy, and mitochondrial homeostasis. Responsible for the E2-like covalent binding of phosphatidylethanolamine to the C- terminal Gly of ATG8-like proteins (GABARAP, GABARAPL1, GABARAPL2 or MAP1LC3A). The ATG12-ATG5 conjugate plays a role of an E3 and promotes the transfer of ATG8-like proteins from ATG3 to phosphatidylethanolamine (PE). This step is required for the membrane association of ATG8-li
   1565..1664    -  protein_bind   attL2: mutant version of attL; recombination site for the Gateway® LR reaction LR Clonase™
   1682..1700    -  promoter       T7 promoter: promoter for bacteriophage T7 RNA polymerase
   1890..1913    +  promoter       Pc promoter (fragment): intI1 (promoter lies within the coding sequence); class 1 integron promoter
   2089..2145    +  CDS            GmR (fragment): gentamycin acetyltransferase; aacC1; confers resistance to gentamycin
   2152..2943    +  CDS            SmR: aminoglycoside adenylyltransferase (Murphy, 1985); aadA; confers resistance to spectinomycin and streptomycin
   3036..3624    +  rep_origin     ori: high-copy-number ColE1/pMB1/pBR322/pUC origin of replication
>Addgene plasmid #129293 | pDONR223 ATG3 C264A | addgene full sequence | sequence record 252979 | Addgene NGS Result
TGAGCTGATACCGCTCGCCGCAGCCGAACGACCGAGCGCAGCGAGTCAGTGAGCGAGGAAGCGGAAGAGC
GCCCAATACGCAAACCGCCTCTCCCCGCGCGTTGGCCGATTCATTAATGCAGCTGGCACGACAGGTTTCC
CGACTGGAAAGCGGGCAGTGAGCGCAACGCAATTAATACGCGTACCGCTAGCCAGGAAGAGTTTGTAGAA
ACGCAAAAAGGCCATCCGTCAGGATGGCCTTCTGCTTAGTTTGATGCCTGGCAGTTTATGGCGGGCGTCC
TGCCCGCCACCCTCCGGGCCGTTGCTTCACAACGTTCAAATCCGCTCCCGGCGGATTTGTCCTACTCAGG
AGAGCGTTCACCGACAAACAACAGATAAAACGAAAGGCCCAGTCTTCCGACTGAGCCTTTCGTTTTATTT
GATGCCTGGCAGTTCCCTACTCTCGCGTTAACGCTAGCATGGATGTTTTCCCAGTCACGACGTTGTAAAA
CGACGGCCAGTCTTAAGCTCGGGCCCCAAATAATGATTTTATTTTGACTGATAGTGACCTGTTCGTTGCA
ACAAATTGATGAGCAATGCTTTTTTATAATGCCAACTTTGTACAAAAAAGCAGGCTTAATGCAGAATGTG
ATTAATACTGTGAAGGGAAAGGCACTGGAAGTGGCTGAGTACCTGACCCCGGTCCTCAAGGAATCAAAGT
TTAAGGAAACAGGTGTAATTACCCCAGAAGAGTTTGTGGCAGCTGGAGATCACCTAGTCCACCACTGTCC
AACATGGCAATGGGCTACAGGGGAAGAATTGAAAGTGAAGGCATACCTACCAACAGGCAAACAATTTTTG
GTAACCAAAAATGTGCCGTGCTATAAGCGGTGCAAACAGATGGAATATTCAGATGAATTGGAAGCTATCA
TTGAAGAAGATGATGGTGATGGCGGATGGGTAGATACATATCACAACACAGGTATTACAGGAATAACGGA
AGCCGTTAAAGAGATCACACTGGAAAATAAGGACAATATAAGGCTTCAAGATTGCTCAGCACTATGTGAA
GAGGAAGAAGATGAAGATGAAGGAGAAGCTGCAGATATGGAAGAATATGAAGAGAGTGGATTGTTGGAAA
CAGATGAGGCTACCCTAGATACAAGGAAAATAGTAGAAGCTTGTAAAGCCAAAACTGATGCTGGCGGTGA
AGATGCTATTTTGCAAACCAGAACTTATGACCTTTACATCACTTATGATAAATATTACCAGACTCCACGA
TTATGGTTGTTTGGCTATGATGAGCAACGGCAGCCTTTAACAGTTGAGCACATGTATGAAGACATCAGTC
AGGATCATGTGAAGAAAACAGTGACCATTGAAAATCACCCTCATCTGCCACCACCTCCCATGTGTTCAGT
TCACCCAGCCAGGCATGCTGAGGTGATGAAGAAAATCATTGAGACTGTTGCAGAAGGAGGGGGAGAACTT
GGAGTTCATATGTATCTTCTTATTTTCTTGAAATTTGTACAAGCTGTCATTCCAACAATAGAATATGACT
ACACAAGACACTTCACAATGTAATACCCAGCTTTCTTGTACAAAGTTGGCATTATAAGAAAGCATTGCTT
ATCAATTTGTTGCAACGAACAGGTCACTATCAGTCAAAATAAAATCATTATTTGCCATCCAGCTGATATC
CCCTATAGTGAGTCGTATTACATGGTCATAGCTGTTTCCTGGCAGCTCTGGCCCGTGTCTCAAAATCTCT
GATGTTACATTGCACAAGATAAAAATATATCATCATGCCTCCTCTAGACCAGCCAGGACAGAAATGCCTC
GACTTCGCTGCTACCCAAGGTTGCCGGGTGACGCACACCGTGGAAACGGATGAAGGCACGAACCCAGTGG
ACATAAGCCTGTTCGGTTCGTAAGCTGTAATGCAAGTAGCGTATGCGCTCACGCAACTGGTCCAGAACCT
TGACCGAACGCAGCGGTGGTAACGGCGCAGTGGCGGTTTTCATGGCTTGTTATGACTGTTTTTTTGGGGT
ACAGTCTATGCCTCGGGCATCCAAGCAGCAAGCGCGTTACGCCGTGGGTCGATGTTTGATGTTATGGAGC
AGCAACGATGTTACGCAGCAGGGCAGTCGCCCTAAAACAAAGTTAAACATTATGAGGGAAGCGGTGATCG
CCGAAGTATCGACTCAACTATCAGAGGTAGTTGGCGTCATCGAGCGCCATCTCGAACCGACGTTGCTGGC
CGTACATTTGTACGGCTCCGCAGTGGATGGCGGCCTGAAGCCACACAGTGATATTGATTTGCTGGTTACG
GTGACCGTAAGGCTTGATGAAACAACGCGGCGAGCTTTGATCAACGACCTTTTGGAAACTTCGGCTTCCC
CTGGAGAGAGCGAGATTCTCCGCGCTGTAGAAGTCACCATTGTTGTGCACGACGACATCATTCCGTGGCG
TTATCCAGCTAAGCGCGAACTGCAATTTGGAGAATGGCAGCGCAATGACATTCTTGCAGGTATCTTCGAG
CCAGCCACGATCGACATTGATCTGGCTATCTTGCTGACAAAAGCAAGAGAACATAGCGTTGCCTTGGTAG
GTCCAGCGGCGGAGGAACTCTTTGATCCGGTTCCTGAACAGGATCTATTTGAGGCGCTAAATGAAACCTT
AACGCTATGGAACTCGCCGCCCGACTGGGCTGGCGATGAGCGAAATGTAGTGCTTACGTTGTCCCGCATT
TGGTACAGCGCAGTAACCGGCAAAATCGCGCCGAAGGATGTCGCTGCCGACTGGGCAATGGAGCGCCTGC
CGGCCCAGTATCAGCCCGTCATACTTGAAGCTAGACAGGCTTATCTTGGACAAGAAGAAGATCGCTTGGC
CTCGCGCGCAGATCAGTTGGAAGAATTTGTCCACTACGTGAAAGGCGAGATCACCAAGGTAGTCGGCAAA
TAACCCTCGAGCCACCCATGACCAAAATCCCTTAACGTGAGTTACGCGTCGTTCCACTGAGCGTCAGACC
CCGTAGAAAAGATCAAAGGATCTTCTTGAGATCCTTTTTTTCTGCGCGTAATCTGCTGCTTGCAAACAAA
AAAACCACCGCTACCAGCGGTGGTTTGTTTGCCGGATCAAGAGCTACCAACTCTTTTTCCGAAGGTAACT
GGCTTCAGCAGAGCGCAGATACCAAATACTGTTCTTCTAGTGTAGCCGTAGTTAGGCCACCACTTCAAGA
ACTCTGTAGCACCGCCTACATACCTCGCTCTGCTAATCCTGTTACCAGTGGCTGCTGCCAGTGGCGATAA
GTCGTGTCTTACCGGGTTGGACTCAAGACGATAGTTACCGGATAAGGCGCAGCGGTCGGGCTGAACGGGG
GGTTCGTGCACACAGCCCAGCTTGGAGCGAACGACCTACACCGAACTGAGATACCTACAGCGTGAGCTAT
GAGAAAGCGCCACGCTTCCCGAAGGGAGAAAGGCGGACAGGTATCCGGTAAGCGGCAGGGTCGGAACAGG
AGAGCGCACGAGGGAGCTTCCAGGGGGAAACGCCTGGTATCTTTATAGTCCTGTCGGGTTTCGCCACCTC
TGACTTGAGCGTCGATTTTTGTGATGCTCGTCAGGGGGGCGGAGCCTATGGAAAAACGCCAGCAACGCGG
CCTTTTTACGGTTCCTGGCCTTTTGCTGGCCTTTTGCTCACATGTTCTTTCCTGCGTTATCCCCTGATTC
TGTGGATAACCGTATTACCGCCTTTGAG
